>Addgene plasmid #147695 | pT7-V5-SBP-C1-HsPAN3_245-687_U | depositor full sequence | sequence record 290142 | Full Sequence
TAGTTATTAATAGTAATCAATTACGGGGTCATTAGTTCATAGCCCATATATGGAGTTCCGCGTTACATAA
CTTACGGTAAATGGCCCGCCTGGCTGACCGCCCAACGACCCCCGCCCATTGACGTCAATAATGACGTATG
TTCCCATAGTAACGCCAATAGGGACTTTCCATTGACGTCAATGGGTGGAGTATTTACGGTAAACTGCCCA
CTTGGCAGTACATCAAGTGTATCATATGCCAAGTACGCCCCCTATTGACGTCAATGACGGTAAATGGCCC
GCCTGGCATTATGCCCAGTACATGACCTTATGGGACTTTCCTACTTGGCAGTACATCTACGTATTAGTCA
TCGCTATTACCATGGTGATGCGGTTTTGGCAGTACATCAATGGGCGTGGATAGCGGTTTGACTCACGGGG
ATTTCCAAGTCTCCACCCCATTGACGTCAATGGGAGTTTGTTTTGGCACCAAAATCAACGGGACTTTCCA
AAATGTCGTAACAACTCCGCCCCATTGACGCAAATGGGCGGTAGGCGTGTACGGTGGGAGGTCTATATAA
GCAGAGCTCTCTGGCTAACTAGAGAACCCACTGCTTACTGGCTTATCGAAATTAATACGACTCACTATAG
GGAGACCCAAGCTCTAGCGCTACCGGTCGCCACCATGGGTAAGCCTATCCCTAACCCTCTCCTCGGTCTC
GATTCTACGCCCGGAAGCGGTAGCGGTACGATGGACGAGAAGACCACCGGCTGGGGGGGCGGCCACGTGG
TGGAGGGCCTGGCCGGCGAGCTGGAGCAGCTGCGGGCCAGGCTGGAGCACCACCCTCAGGGCCAGCGGGA
GCCCAGATCTCGAGCTATGGCTGATGAACTCCGACAGGAGCTGATCAACAGACATTTAATAACAATGGCT
CAAATTGATCAAGCAGATATGCCAGCAGTTCCTACAGAGGTTGACAGCTACCATAGCCTATTCCCTCTAG
AACCACTGCCACCTCCCAACCGGATACAGAAATCAAGTAATTTTGGATATATTACATCTTGCTACAAAGC
TGTAAACAGCAAAGATGATCTGCCATATTGCCTTCGGAGGATACATGGTTTTCGTCTTGTTAACACAAAG
TGCATGGTGTTGGTCGACATGTGGAAGAAAATTCAACACTCAAATATCGTAACTTTGCGTGAAGTATTTA
CCACTAAAGCATTTGCTGAGCCCTCTCTTGTGTTTGCACATGATTTCCATGCTGGAGGAGAAACTATGAT
GAGCAGACACTTTAATGACCCTAATGCTGATGCCTACTTCACCAAGAGAAAGTGGGGTCAGCACGAGGGA
CCATTGCCCAGGCAGCATGCTGGATTATTGCCAGAATCTCTTATTTGGGCATATATTGTCCAACTAAGTT
CTGCATTGCGTACCATTCATACAGCAGGTTTGGCATGTCGAGTTATGGATCCAACAAAGATTCTGATAAC
TGGCAAAACAAGGTTGCGAGTAAATTGTGTTGGAGTTTTTGATGTTTTAACATTTGATAACAGTCAAAAT
AATAATCCATTGGCATTAATGGCCCAGTACCAGCAAGCAGATCTGATATCATTAGGAAAAGTTGTGTTGG
CTTTGGCTTGCAACTCTTTGGCAGGAATTCAGCGAGAGAATTTACAGAAAGCCATGGAACTGGTGACAAT
CAACTATTCCTCTGACCTGAAGAATCTGATTTTGTATTTGTTGACTGACCAAAACAGGATGCGAAGTGTA
AATGACATCATGCCCATGATTGGTGCTCGATTTTATACTCAATTGGATGCTGCTCAAATGAGAAATGATG
TCATAGAGGAAGACCTTGCAAAGGAGGTTCAAAATGGAAGACTGTTTAGGCTCCTAGCAAAATTGGGAAC
AATCAATGAGAGGCCGGAGTTTCAGAAGGATCCCACTTGGTCAGAGACTGGAGACCGTTATCTGTTGAAA
CTCTTTAGGGATCATCTTTTTCATCAGGTGACAGAAGCAGGTGCTCCCTGGATTGACCTCAGTCATATAA
TTTCTTGTCTTAACAAGCTAGATGCTGGTGTGCCAGAAAAAATAAGCCTGATTTCCAGAGATGAGAAGAG
TGTACTTGTGGTGACCTACAGTGACTTAAAGCGCTGCTTTGAAAATACTTTTCAAGAACTGATTGCAGCT
GCAAATGGTCAGTTGTAGGGTACCGCGGGCCCGGGATCCACCGGATCTAGATAACTGATCATAATCAGCC
ATACCACATTTGTAGAGGTTTTACTTGCTTTAAAAAACCTCCCACACCTCCCCCTGAACCTGAAACATAA
AATGAATGCAATTGTTGTTGTTAACTTGTTTATTGCAGCTTATAATGGTTACAAATAAAGCAATAGCATC
ACAAATTTCACAAATAAAGCATTTTTTTCACTGCATTCTAGTTGTGGTTTGTCCAAACTCATCAATGTAT
CTTAACGCGTAAATTGTAAGCGTTAATATTTTGTTAAAATTCGCGTTAAATTTTTGTTAAATCAGCTCAT
TTTTTAACCAATAGGCCGAAATCGGCAAAATCCCTTATAAATCAAAAGAATAGACCGAGATAGGGT
[37 nt withheld, positions 2587-2623]
AAAGAACGTGGACTCCAACGTCAAAGG
[49 nt withheld, positions 2651-2699]
T
[91 nt withheld, positions 2701-2791]
G
[124 nt withheld, positions 2793-2916]
CAGGTGGCACTTTTCGGGGAAATGTGCGCGGAACCCCTATTTGTTTATTTTTCTAAATACATTCAAATAT
GTATCCGCTCATGAGACAATAACCCTGATAAATGCTTCAATAATATTGAAAAAGGAAGAGTCCTGAGGCG
GAAAGAACCAGCTGTGGAATGTGTGTCAGTTAGGGTGTGGAAAGTCCCCAGGCTCCCCAGCAGGCAGAAG
TATGCAAAGCATGCATCTCAATTAGTCAGCAACCAGGTGTGGAAAGTCCCCAGGCTCCCCAGCAGGCAGA
AGTATGCAAAGCATGCATCTCAATTAGTCAGCAACCATAGTCCCGCCCCTAACTCCGCCCATCCCGCCCC
TAACTCCGCCCAGTTCCGCCCATTCTCCGCCCCATGGCTGACTAATTTTTTTTATTTATGCAGAGGCCGA
GGCCGCCTCGGCCTCTGAGCTATTCCAGAAGTAGTGAGGAGGCTTTTTTGGAGGCCTAGGCTTTTGCAAA
GATCGATCAAGAGACAGGATGAGGATCGTTTCGCATGATTGAACAAGATGGATTGCACGCAGGTTCTCCG
GCCGCTTGGGTGGAGAGGCTATTCGGCTATGACTGGGCACAACAGACAATCGGCTGCTCTGATGCCGCCG
TGTTCCGGCTGTCAGCGCAGGGGCGCCCGGTTCTTTTTGTCAAGACCGACCTGTCCGGTGCCCTGAATGA
ACTGCAAGACGAGGCAGCGCGGCTATCGTGGCTGGCCACGACGGGCGTTCCTTGCGCAGCTGTGCTCGAC
GTTGTCACTGAAGCGGGAAGGGACTGGCTGCTATTGGGCGAAGTGCCGGGGCAGGATCTCCTGTCATCTC
ACCTTGCTCCTGCCGAGAAAGTATCCATCATGGCTGATGCAATGCGGCGGCTGCATACGCTTGATCCGGC
TACCTGCCCATTCGACCACCAAGCGAAACATCGCATCGAGCGAGCACGTACTCGGATGGAAGCCGGTCTT
GTCGATCAGGATGATCTGGACGAAGAGCATCAGGGGCTCGCGCCAGCCGAACTGTTCGCCAGGCTCAAGG
CGAGCATGCCCGACGGCGAGGATCTCGTCGTGACCCATGGCGATGCCTGCTTGCCGAATATCATGGTGGA
AAATGGCCGCTTTTCTGGATTCATCGACTGTGGCCGGCTGGGTGTGGCGGACCGCTATCAGGACATAGCG
TTGGCTACCCGTGATATTGCTGAAGAGCTTGGCGGCGAATGGGCTGACCGCTTCCTCGTGCTTTACGGTA
TCGCCGCTCCCGATTCGCAGCGCATCGCCTTCTATCGCCTTCTTGACGAGTTCTTCTGAGCGGGACTCTG
GGGTTCGAAATGACCGACCAAGCGACGCCCAACCTGCCATCACGAGATTTCGATTCCACCGCCGCCTTCT
ATGAAAGGTTGGGCTTCGGAATCGTTTTCCGGGACGCCGGCTGGATGATCCTCCAGCGCGGGGATCTCAT
GCTGGAGTTCTTCGCCCACCCTAGGGGGAGGCTAACTGAAACACGGAAGGAGACAATACCGGAAGGAACC
CGCGCTATGACGGCAATAAAAAGACAGAATAAAACGCACGGTGTTGGGTCGTTTGTTCATAAACGCGGGG
TTCGGTCCCAGGGCTGGCACTCTGTCGATACCCCACCGAGACCCCATTGGGGCCAATACGCCCGCGTTTC
TTCCTTTTCCCCACCCCACCCCCCAAGTTCGGGTGAAGGCCCAGGGCTCGCAGCCAACGTCGGGGCGGCA
GGCCCTGCCATAGCCTCAGGTTACTCATATATACTTTAGATTGATTTAAAACTTCATTTTTAATTTAAAA
GGATCTAGGTGAAGATCCTTTTTGATAATCTCATGACCAAAATCCCTTAACGTGAGTTTTCGTTCCACTG
AGCGTCAGACCCCGTAGAAAAGATCAAAGGATCTTCTTGAGATCCTTTTTTTCTGCGCGTAATCTGCTGC
TTGCAAACAAAAAAACCACCGCTACCAGCGGTGGTTTGTTTGCCGGATCAAGAGCTACCAACTCTTTTTC
CGAAGGTAACTGGCTTCAGCAGAGCGCAGATACCAAATACTGTCCTTCTAGTGTAGCCGTAGTTAGGCCA
CCACTTCAAGAACTCTGTAGCACCGCCTACATACCTCGCTCTGCTAATCCTGTTACCAGTGGCTGCTGCC
AGTGGCGATAAGTCGTGTCTTACCGGGTTGGACTCAAGACGATAGTTACCGGATAAGGCGCAGCGGTCGG
GCTGAACGGGGGGTTCGTGCACACAGCCCAGCTTGGAGCGAACGACCTACACCGAACTGAGATACCTACA
GCGTGAGCTATGAGAAAGCGCCACGCTTCCCGAAGGGAGAAAGGCGGACAGGTATCCGGTAAGCGGCAGG
GTCGGAACAGGAGAGCGCACGAGGGAGCTTCCAGGGGGAAACGCCTGGTATCTTTATAGTCCTGTCGGGT
TTCGCCACCTCTGACTTGAGCGTCGATTTTTGTGATGCTCGTCAGGGGGGCGGAGCCTATGGAAAAACGC
CAGCAACGCGGCCTTTTTACGGTTCCTGGCCTTTTGCTGGCCTTTTGCTCACATGTTCTTTCCTGCGTTA
TCCCCTGATTCTGTGGATAACCGTATTACCGCCATGCAT
Features (pLannotate 1.2.2; 18 found; start..end, strand, type, name):
     61..364     +  enhancer       CMV enhancer: human cytomegalovirus immediate early enhancer
    365..568     +  promoter       CMV promoter: human cytomegalovirus (CMV) immediate early promoter
    564..597     +  LTR            5' LTR (truncated) (fragment): truncated 5' long terminal repeat (LTR) from HIV-1
    613..631     +  promoter       T7 promoter: promoter for bacteriophage T7 RNA polymerase
    668..709     +  CDS            V5 tag: epitope tag from simian virus 5
    731..844     +  CDS            SBP: streptavidin-binding peptide selected from a peptide library; binds streptavidin with nanomolar affinity (Keefe et al., 2001)
    839..2179    +  CDS            Pan3 (fragment): PAN3_MOUSE - Experimental evidence at protein level: Swiss-Prot protein existence level 1. Regulatory subunit of the poly(A)-nuclease (PAN) deadenylation complex, one of two cytoplasmic mRNA deadenylases involved in general and miRNA-mediated mRNA turnover. PAN specifically shortens poly(A) tails of RNA and the activity is stimulated by poly(A)-binding protein (PABP). PAN deadenylation is followed by rapid degradation of the shortened mRNA tails by the CCR4-NOT complex. Deadenylated mRNAs are then degraded by two alternative mechanisms, namely exosome-mediated 3'-5' exonucleolytic degradation,
   2189..2214    +  misc_feature   MCS (fragment): multiple cloning site
   2226..2310    +  CDS            large T antigen (fragment): large T antigen from SV40 (simian virus 40)
   2333..2454    +  polyA_signal   SV40 poly(A) signal: SV40 polyadenylation signal
   2488..2916    -  rep_origin     f1 ori (sequence partly withheld): f1 bacteriophage origin of replication; arrow indicates direction of (+) strand synthesis
   2943..3047    +  promoter       AmpR promoter: bla
   3049..3406    +  promoter       SV40 promoter: SV40 enhancer and early promoter
   3441..4235    +  CDS            NeoR/KanR: aminoglycoside phosphotransferase from Tn5; aph(3')-II (or nptII); confers resistance to neomycin, kanamycin, and G418 (Geneticin®)
   4256..4408    +  CDS            ble (fragment): BLE_KLEPN - Experimental evidence at protein level: Swiss-Prot protein existence level 1. Binding protein with a strong affinity to the bleomycin family of antibiotics. Binds to CL990; an antimitotic-antibiotic compound. From Klebsiella pneumoniae.
   4467..4514    +  polyA_signal   HSV TK poly(A) signal: herpes simplex virus thymidine kinase polyadenylation signal (Cole and Stacy, 1985)
   4605..4621    -  polyA_signal   bGH poly(A) signal (fragment): bovine growth hormone polyadenylation signal
   4843..5431    +  rep_origin     ori: high-copy-number ColE1/pMB1/pBR322/pUC origin of replication
