[The description below was written by a language model from this plasmid's Addgene catalogue record and pLannotate feature annotations shown in this document.]
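Description:
pT7-V5-SBP-C1-HsPAN3_245-687_U is a 5,545 bp mammalian expression plasmid encoding a fragment of human PAN3 (residues 245–687), the regulatory subunit of the PAN2–PAN3 poly(A)-nuclease deadenylation complex. The record lists the backbone as unknown. Its feature layout, however, is typical of "C1"-type vectors, in which tags sit upstream of the insert. It has a high-copy ColE1/pUC origin for propagation in E. coli, an f1 origin, and a single NeoR/KanR cassette. That cassette is driven by tandem bacterial (bla) and SV40 early promoters and ends in an HSV TK polyadenylation signal. The one marker therefore gives kanamycin resistance in bacteria and could support G418 selection in mammalian cells.

Expression is driven by the CMV immediate-early enhancer and promoter. A T7 promoter lies just downstream, which could also permit in vitro transcription with T7 RNA polymerase. The open reading frame begins with a V5 epitope tag followed by a streptavidin-binding peptide (SBP), apparently fused to the N-terminus of the PAN3 fragment. A remnant of the multiple cloning site and an SV40 poly(A) signal follow. The annotation tool matched the insert to the mouse Pan3 entry, but the catalogue record states that the ORF is human and was taken from a human cDNA, so this match most likely reflects homology. The short hits labelled HIV-1 LTR, large T antigen, ble and bGH poly(A) are small fragments and are probably incidental matches to backbone sequence rather than functional elements.

The V5 tag allows immunodetection, and the SBP tag allows pulldown on streptavidin resin. This suits protein-interaction assays in cultured human cells, consistent with the associated study of how PAN3 interacts with PAN2 and GW182 proteins. The depositor notes that the supplied sequence may be theoretical rather than fully verified.
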