Addgene plasmid #147695: pT7-V5-SBP-C1-HsPAN3_245-687_U
Purpose: Mammalian Expression of HsPAN3_245-687
Depositing lab: Elisa Izaurralde. Depositing organization: Max Planck Institute for Developmental Biology. Publication: Structure of the PAN3 pseudokinase reveals the basis for interactions with the PAN2 deadenylase and the GW182 proteins. Christie M, Boland A, Huntzinger E, Weichenrieder O, Izaurralde E. Mol Cell. 2013 Aug 8;51(3):360-73. doi: 10.1016/j.molcel.2013.07.011. PubMed 23932717.
Backbone
  Vector backbone: Unknown
  Vector type: Mammalian Expression
Growth in bacteria
  Bacterial resistance: Kanamycin, 50 μg/mL
  Growth temperature: 37°C
  Growth strain: DH5alpha
  Copy number: High Copy
Gene/Insert
  Gene/Insert name: HsPAN3_245-687
  Species: H. sapiens (human)
  Entrez Gene: PAN3 (a.k.a. RP11-179F17.3)
  Cloning method: Unknown
Terms and licenses: Academic/Nonprofit Terms; Industry Terms: Not Available to Industry
Depositor comments: ORF exrtacted from NCBI:BC128180.1 Plasmids from this collection were made available to the research community and donated after the lab closed. Please note that the sequence provided by the depositing laboratory may be theoretical/predicted or based on Sanger sequencing results. There may be discrepancies between sequencing results obtained by Addgene and the depositor sequence. If an Addgene verified sequence is not available, please contact before placing your order to request that our lab fully sequence the plasmid.
How to cite: pT7-V5-SBP-C1-HsPAN3_245-687_U was a gift from Elisa Izaurralde (Addgene plasmid # 147695 ; http://n2t.net/addgene:147695 ; RRID:Addgene_147695)
